>Addgene plasmid #117063 | pSpot2 | depositor full sequence | sequence record 220575 | pSpot2 sequence 2673 bps
TAATACGACTCACTATAGGGGAATTGTGAGCGGATAACAATTCCCCTCTAGAAATAATTTTGTTTAACTT
TAAGAAGGAGATATACCATGGATCCGAATTCGAGCTCCGTCGACAAGCTTGCGGCCGCACTCGAGCTAGC
CCGGATCGCGTGCGCGCAGTCTCTCACTGGAGCAGCTAAGATCCGGCTGCTAACAAAGCCCGAAAGGAAG
CTGAGTTGGCTGCTGCCACCGCTGAGCAATAACTAGCATAACCCCTTGGGGCAAACGGTCTCCAGCTTGG
CTGTTTTGGCGGATGAGAGAAGATTTTCAGCCTGATACAGATTAAATCAGAACGCAGAAGCGGTCTGATA
AAACAGAATTTGCCTGGCGGCAGTAGCGCGGTGGTCCCACCTGACCCCATGCCGAACTCAGAAGTGAAAC
GCCGTAGCGCCGATGGTAGTGTGGGGTCTCCCCATGCGAGAGTAGGGAACTGCCAGGCATCAAATAAAAC
GAAAGGCTCAGTCGAAAGACTGGGCCTTTCGTTTTATCTGTTGTTTGTCGGTGAACGCTCTCCTGAGTAG
GACAAATCCGCCGGGAGCGGATTTGAACGTTGCGAAGCAACGGCCCGGAGGGTGGCGGGCAGGACGCCCG
CCATAAACTGCCAGGCATCAAATTAAGCAGAAGGCCATCCTGACGGATGGCCTTTTTGCGTTTCTACAAA
CTCTTTTTGTTTATTTTTCTAAATACATTCAAATATGTATCCGCTCATGAGACAATAACCCTGATAAATG
CTTCAATAATATTGAAAAAGGAAGAGTATGAGCCATATTCAACGGGAAACGTCTTGCTCTAGGCCGCGAT
TAAATTCCAACATGGATGCTGATTTATATGGGTATAAATGGGCTCGCGATAATGTCGGGCAATCAGGTGC
GACAATCTATCGATTGTATGGGAAGCCCGATGCGCCAGAGTTGTTTCTGAAACATGGCAAAGGTAGCGTT
GCCAATGATGTTACAGATGAGATGGTCAGACTAAACTGGCTGACGGAATTTATGCCTCTTCCGACCATCA
AGCATTTTATCCGTACTCCTGATGATGCATGGTTACTCACCACTGCGATCCCCGGGAAAACAGCATTCCA
GGTATTAGAAGAATATCCTGATTCAGGTGAAAATATTGTTGATGCGCTGGCAGTGTTCCTGCGCCGGTTG
CATTCGATTCCTGTTTGTAATTGTCCTTTTAACAGCGATCGCGTATTTCGTCTCGCTCAGGCGCAATCAC
GAATGAATAACGGTTTGGTTGATGCGAGTGATTTTGATGACGAGCGTAATGGCTGGCCTGTTGAACAAGT
CTGGAAAGAAATGCATAAACTTTTGCCATTCTCACCGGATTCAGTCGTCACTCATGGTGATTTCTCACTT
GATAACCTTATTTTTGACGAGGGGAAATTAATAGGTTGTATTGATGTTGGACGAGTCGGAATCGCAGACC
GATACCAGGATCTTGCCATCCTATGGAACTGCCTCGGTGAGTTTTCTCCTTCATTACAGAAACGGCTTTT
TCAAAAATATGGTATTGATAATCCTGATATGAATAAATTGCAGTTTCATTTGATGCTCGATGAGTTTTTC
TAATAAGCATTGGTAACTGTCAGACCAAGTTTACTCATATATACTTTAGATTGATTTAAAACTTCATTTT
TAATTTAAAAGGATCTAGGTGAAGATCCTTTTTGATAATCTCATGACCAAAATCCCTTAACGTGAGTTTT
CGTTCCACTGAGCGTCAGACCCCGTAGAAAAGATCAAAGGATCTTCTTGAGATCCTTTTTTTCTGCGCGT
AATCTGCTGCTTGCAAACAAAAAAACCACCGCTACCAGCGGTGGTTTGTTTGCCGGATCAAGAGCTACCA
ACTCTTTTTCCGAAGGTAACTGGCTTCAGCAGAGCGCAGATACCAAATACTGTCCTTCTAGTGTAGCCGT
AGTTAGGCCACCACTTCAAGAACTCTGTAGCACCGCCTACATACCTCGCTCTGCTAATCCTGTTACCAGT
GGCTGCTGCCAGTGGCGATAAGTCGTGTCTTACCGGGTTGGACTCAAGACGATAGTTACCGGATAAGGCG
CAGCGGTCGGGCTGAACGGGGGGTTCGTGCACACAGCCCAGCTTGGAGCGAACGACCTACACCGAACTGA
GATACCTACAGCGTGAGCTATGAGAAAGCGCCACGCTTCCCGAAGGGAGAAAGGCGGACAGGTATCCGGT
AAGCGGCAGGGTCGGAACAGGAGAGCGCACGAGGGAGCTTCCAGGGGGAAACGCCTGGTATCTTTATAGT
CCTGTCGGGTTTCGCCACCTCTGACTTGAGCGTCGATTTTTGTGATGCTCGTCAGGGGGGCGGAGCCTAT
GGAAAAACGCCAGCAACGCGGCCTTTTTACGGTTCCTGGCCTTTTGCTGGCCTTTTGCTCACATGCGCAA
CGCAATTAATGTAAGTTAGCGCGAATTGATCTGGTTTGACAGCTTATCATCGACTGCACGGTGCACCAAT
GCTTCTGGCGTCAGGCAGCCATCGGAAGCTGTGGTATGGCTGTGCAGGTCGTAAATCACTGCATAATTCG
TGTCGCTCAAGGCGCACTCCCGTTCTGGATAATGTTTTTTGCGCCGACATCATAACGGTTCTGGCAAATA
TTCTGAAATGAGC
Features (pLannotate 1.2.2; 14 found; start..end, strand, type, name):
      1..19      +  promoter       T7 promoter: promoter for bacteriophage T7 RNA polymerase
     20..44      +  protein_bind   lac operator: The lac repressor binds to the lac operator to inhibit transcription in E. coli. This inhibition can be relieved by adding lactose or isopropyl-β-D-thiogalactopyranoside (IPTG). lac repressor encoded by lacI
     59..81      +  RBS            RBS: efficient ribosome binding site from bacteriophage T7 gene 10 (Olins and Rangwala, 1989)
    141..176     +  CDS            Spot-Tag: engineered Spot-Tag® peptide that binds with high affinity to a nanobody
    186..235     +  CDS            SET1 (fragment): solubility-enhancement tag derived from T7 phage gene 10B
    243..262     +  terminator     T7 terminator (fragment): transcription terminator for bacteriophage T7 RNA polymerase
    362..477     +  ncRNA          5S rRNA: Accession: RF00001 - 5S ribosomal RNA
    481..567     +  terminator     rrnB T1 terminator: Escherichia coli rrnB; transcription terminator T1 from the E. coli rrnB gene
    659..686     +  terminator     rrnB T2 terminator: transcription terminator T2 from the E. coli rrnB gene
    706..797     +  promoter       AmpR promoter: bla
    798..1613    +  CDS            KanR: aminoglycoside phosphotransferase; aph(3')-Ia; confers resistance to kanamycin in bacteria or G418 (Geneticin®) in eukaryotes
   1797..2385    +  rep_origin     ori: high-copy-number ColE1/pMB1/pBR322/pUC origin of replication
   2486..2503    +  promoter       tet promoter (fragment): E. coli promoter for tetracycline efflux protein gene
   2499..2600    -  CDS            yciV (fragment): RNAAM_ECOLI - Also known as trpH From Escherichia coli (strain K12).
