>Addgene plasmid #117063 | pSpot2 | addgene full sequence | sequence record 226326 | Addgene NGS Result
TAATACGACTCACTATAGGGGAATTGTGAGCGGATAACAATTCCCCTCTAGAAATAATTTTGTTTAACTT
TAAGAAGGAGATATACCATGGATCCGAATTCGAGCTCCGTCGACAAGCTTGCGGCCGCACTCGAGCTAGC
CCGGATCGCGTGCGCGCAGTCTCTCACTGGAGCAGCTAAGATCCGGCTGCTAACAAAGCCCGAAAGGAAG
CTGAGTTGGCTGCTGCCACCGCTGAGCAATAACTAGCATAACCCCTTGGGGCAAACGGTCTCCAGCTTGG
CTGTTTTGGCGGATGAGAGAAGATTTTCAGCCTGATACAGATTAAATCAGAACGCAGAAGCGGTCTGATA
AAACAGAATTTGCCTGGCGGCAGTAGCGCGGTGGTCCCACCTGACCCCATGCCGAACTCAGAAGTGAAAC
GCCGTAGCGCCGATGGTAGTGTGGGGTCTCCCCATGCGAGAGTAGGGAACTGCCAGGCATCAAATAAAAC
GAAAGGCTCAGTCGAAAGACTGGGCCTTTCGTTTTATCTGTTGTTTGTCGGTGAACGCTCTCCTGAGTAG
GACAAATCCGCCGGGAGCGGATTTGAACGTTGCGAAGCAACGGCCCGGAGGGTGGCGGGCAGGACGCCCG
CCATAAACTGCCAGGCATCAAATTAAGCAGAAGGCCATCCTGACGGATGGCCTTTTTGCGTTTCTACAAA
CTCTTTTGTTTATTTTTCTAAATACATTCAAATATGTATCCGCTCATGAGACAATAACCCTGATAAATGC
TTCAATAATATTGAAAAAGGAAGAGTATGAGCCATATTCAACGGGAAACGTCTTGCTCTAGGCCGCGATT
AAATTCCAACATGGATGCTGATTTATATGGGTATAAATGGGCTCGCGATAATGTCGGGCAATCAGGTGCG
ACAATCTATCGATTGTATGGGAAGCCCGATGCGCCAGAGTTGTTTCTGAAACATGGCAAAGGTAGCGTTG
CCAATGATGTTACAGATGAGATGGTCAGACTAAACTGGCTGACGGAATTTATGCCTCTTCCGACCATCAA
GCATTTTATCCGTACTCCTGATGATGCATGGTTACTCACCACTGCGATCCCCGGGAAAACAGCATTCCAG
GTATTAGAAGAATATCCTGATTCAGGTGAAAATATTGTTGATGCGCTGGCAGTGTTCCTGCGCCGGTTGC
ATTCGATTCCTGTTTGTAATTGTCCTTTTAACAGCGATCGCGTATTTCGTCTCGCTCAGGCGCAATCACG
AATGAATAACGGTTTGGTTGATGCGAGTGATTTTGATGACGAGCGTAATGGCTGGCCTGTTGAACAAGTC
TGGAAAGAAATGCATAAACTTTTGCCATTCTCACCGGATTCAGTCGTCACTCATGGTGATTTCTCACTTG
ATAACCTTATTTTTGACGAGGGGAAATTAATAGGTTGTATTGATGTTGGACGAGTCGGAATCGCAGACCG
ATACCAGGATCTTGCCATCCTATGGAACTGCCTCGGTGAGTTTTCTCCTTCATTACAGAAACGGCTTTTT
CAAAAATATGGTATTGATAATCCTGATATGAATAAATTGCAGTTTCATTTGATGCTCGATGAGTTTTTCT
AATAAGCATTGGTAACTGTCAGACCAAGTTTACTCATATATACTTTAGATTGATTTAAAACTTCATTTTT
AATTTAAAAGGATCTAGGTGAAGATCCTTTTTGATAATCTCATGACCAAAATCCCTTAACGTGAGTTTTC
GTTCCACTGAGCGTCAGACCCCGTAGAAAAGATCAAAGGATCTTCTTGAGATCCTTTTTTTCTGCGCGTA
ATCTGCTGCTTGCAAACAAAAAAACCACCGCTACCAGCGGTGGTTTGTTTGCCGGATCAAGAGCTACCAA
CTCTTTTTCCGAAGGTAACTGGCTTCAGCAGAGCGCAGATACCAAATACTGTCCTTCTAGTGTAGCCGTA
GTTAGGCCACCACTTCAAGAACTCTGTAGCACCGCCTACATACCTCGCTCTGCTAATCCTGTTACCAGTG
GCTGCTGCCAGTGGCGATAAGTCGTGTCTTACCGGGTTGGACTCAAGACGATAGTTACCGGATAAGGCGC
AGCGGTCGGGCTGAACGGGGGGTTCGTGCACACAGCCCAGCTTGGAGCGAACGACCTACACCGAACTGAG
ATACCTACAGCGTGAGCTATGAGAAAGCGCCACGCTTCCCGAAGGGAGAAAGGCGGACAGGTATCCGGTA
AGCGGCAGGGTCGGAACAGGAGAGCGCACGAGGGAGCTTCCAGGGGGAAACGCCTGGTATCTTTATAGTC
CTGTCGGGTTTCGCCACCTCTGACTTGAGCGTCGATTTTTGTGATGCTCGTCAGGGGGGCGGAGCCTATG
GAAAAACGCCAGCAACGCGGCCTTTTTACGGTTCCTGGCCTTTTGCTGGCCTTTTGCTCACATGCGCAAC
GCAATTAATGTAAGTTAGCGCGAATTGATCTGGTTTGACAGCTTATCATCGACTGCACGGTGCACCAATG
CTTCTGGCGTCAGGCAGCCATCGGAAGCTGTGGTATGGCTGTGCAGGTCGTAAATCACTGCATAATTCGT
GTCGCTCAAGGCGCACTCCCGTTCTGGATAATGTTTTTTGCGCCGACATCATAACGGTTCTGGCAAATAT
TCTGAAATGAGC
Features (pLannotate 1.2.2; 14 found; start..end, strand, type, name):
      1..19      +  promoter       T7 promoter: promoter for bacteriophage T7 RNA polymerase
     20..44      +  protein_bind   lac operator: The lac repressor binds to the lac operator to inhibit transcription in E. coli. This inhibition can be relieved by adding lactose or isopropyl-β-D-thiogalactopyranoside (IPTG). lac repressor encoded by lacI
     59..81      +  RBS            RBS: efficient ribosome binding site from bacteriophage T7 gene 10 (Olins and Rangwala, 1989)
    141..176     +  CDS            Spot-Tag: engineered Spot-Tag® peptide that binds with high affinity to a nanobody
    186..235     +  CDS            SET1 (fragment): solubility-enhancement tag derived from T7 phage gene 10B
    243..262     +  terminator     T7 terminator (fragment): transcription terminator for bacteriophage T7 RNA polymerase
    362..477     +  ncRNA          5S rRNA: Accession: RF00001 - 5S ribosomal RNA
    481..567     +  terminator     rrnB T1 terminator: Escherichia coli rrnB; transcription terminator T1 from the E. coli rrnB gene
    659..686     +  terminator     rrnB T2 terminator: transcription terminator T2 from the E. coli rrnB gene
    705..796     +  promoter       AmpR promoter: bla
    797..1612    +  CDS            KanR: aminoglycoside phosphotransferase; aph(3')-Ia; confers resistance to kanamycin in bacteria or G418 (Geneticin®) in eukaryotes
   1796..2384    +  rep_origin     ori: high-copy-number ColE1/pMB1/pBR322/pUC origin of replication
   2485..2502    +  promoter       tet promoter (fragment): E. coli promoter for tetracycline efflux protein gene
   2498..2599    -  CDS            yciV (fragment): RNAAM_ECOLI - Also known as trpH From Escherichia coli (strain K12).
