[The description below was written by a language model from this plasmid's Addgene catalogue record and pLannotate feature annotations shown in this document.]
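Description:
pSpot2 is a small (about 2.7 kb) empty bacterial expression backbone for producing proteins in E. coli fused to a C-terminal Spot-Tag, a short engineered peptide recognised with high affinity by a nanobody and therefore useful for capture, purification and detection of the fusion protein. The plasmid carries a high-copy ColE1/pUC-type origin and is selected with kanamycin through an aminoglycoside phosphotransferase (KanR) gene driven by the bla (AmpR) promoter.

The catalogue lists the backbone as pTrc, but both annotated sequences (the depositor's and the repository's sequencing result, which differ by a single nucleotide in length) show a T7 promoter followed by a lac operator and the efficient phage T7 gene 10 ribosome binding site, rather than a trc promoter. Expression would thus be expected to depend on a host supplying T7 RNA polymerase and to be IPTG-inducible. No lacI gene is annotated, so repressor would have to come from the host. A gap of roughly 60 nt between the RBS and the Spot-Tag coding sequence is presumably where a gene of interest is inserted by restriction cloning, in frame and upstream of the tag. This arrangement fits the stated purpose of C-terminal tagging, although the catalogue's tag field says "N terminal on backbone". Downstream lie short fragments annotated as the SET1 solubility tag and the T7 terminator, then a 5S rRNA segment with the rrnB T1 and T2 terminators, a region typical of pTrc-derived vectors, which ends transcription of the cassette. The small tet promoter and yciV fragments near the origin appear to be backbone remnants with no stated function.
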