Addgene plasmid #117063: pSpot2
Purpose: (Empty Backbone) For expression of proteins with C-terminal Spot-Tag in E. coli
Depositing lab: Felix Hartlepp. Depositing organization: ChromoTek.
Backbone
  Vector backbone: pTrc
  Vector type: Bacterial Expression
  Tag / fusion protein: Spot-Tag (N terminal on backbone)
Growth in bacteria
  Bacterial resistance: Kanamycin, 50 μg/mL
  Growth temperature: 37°C
  Growth strain: DH5alpha
  Copy number: High Copy
Gene/Insert
  Cloning method: Restriction Enzyme
Terms and licenses: Academic/Nonprofit Terms; Industry Terms: Not Available to Industry
How to cite: pSpot2 was a gift from Felix Hartlepp (Addgene plasmid # 117063 ; http://n2t.net/addgene:117063 ; RRID:Addgene_117063)
